Addgene plasmid #76782: MTOR gRNA (BRDN0001145082)
Purpose: 3rd generation lentiviral gRNA plasmid targeting human MTOR
Depositing lab: John Doench & David Root. Depositing organization: Broad Institute. Publication: Optimized sgRNA design to maximize activity and minimize off-target effects of CRISPR-Cas9. Doench JG, Fusi N, Sullender M, Hegde M, Vaimberg EW, Donovan KF, Smith I, Tothova Z, Wilen C, Orchard R, Virgin HW, Listgarten J, Root DE. Nat Biotechnol. 2016 Jan 18. doi: 10.1038/nbt.3437. PubMed 26780180.
Backbone
  Vector backbone: lentiGuide-Puro
  Backbone manufacturer: Zhang Lab (Addgene plasmid # 52963)
  Vector type: Mammalian Expression, Lentiviral, CRISPR
  Selectable markers: Puromycin
Growth in bacteria
  Bacterial resistance: Ampicillin, 100 μg/mL
  Growth temperature: 37°C
  Growth strain: DH5alpha
  Copy number: High Copy
Gene/Insert
  Gene/Insert name: MTOR (alt names: MTOR; NM_004958.3)
  gRNA/shRNA sequence: GGTGATGGCCTGGACAACCA
  Species: H. sapiens (human)
  Entrez Gene: MTOR (a.k.a. FRAP, FRAP1, FRAP2, RAFT1, RAPT1, SKS)
  Promoter: hU6
  Cloning method: Unknown
  Sequencing primers: 5′ U6-F; 3′ pS2-R
Terms and licenses: Academic/Nonprofit Terms; Industry Terms: Not Available to Industry
Depositor comments: The gRNA was designed to target the following Genbank reference sequence(s): NM_004958.3. Note that this plasmid does NOT contain Cas9. It should be used in conjunction with lentiCas9-Blast (Addgene #52962) or otherwise with cell lines already expressing Cas9. Browse the full kinome gRNA library at http://www.addgene.org/pooled-library/broadgpp-human-kinome/ or visit http://www.broadinstitute.org/rnai/public/ for detailed protocols and information.
How to cite: MTOR gRNA (BRDN0001145082) was a gift from John Doench & David Root (Addgene plasmid # 76782 ; http://n2t.net/addgene:76782 ; RRID:Addgene_76782)
