[The description below was written by a language model from this plasmid's Addgene catalogue record and pLannotate feature annotations shown in this document.]
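Description:
MTOR gRNA (BRDN0001145082) is a third-generation lentiviral CRISPR guide plasmid built on the lentiGuide-Puro backbone. It expresses a single guide RNA against human MTOR, designed against the reference transcript NM_004958.3. The assembled sequence is 8,323 nt. In bacteria the plasmid is maintained by a high-copy ColE1/pUC-type origin and selected with ampicillin through the β-lactamase gene. An f1 origin, an SV40 origin and poly(A) signal, and leftover lac, T3 and T7 cloning-vector elements lie in the backbone outside the viral unit.

The lentiviral transfer cassette begins with an RSV promoter fused to a truncated HIV-1 5' LTR, which makes genomic RNA production in packaging cells independent of Tat. This is followed by the Ψ packaging signal with a partial gag sequence and by the Rev response element for nuclear export of the unspliced RNA. Next, a human U6 RNA polymerase III promoter drives the MTOR-specific spacer joined to the Streptococcus pyogenes Cas9 guide scaffold. A cPPT/CTS element that aids nuclear import of the viral genome comes after it. A separate EF-1α promoter, comprising the core promoter and intron A, then expresses puromycin N-acetyltransferase so that transduced mammalian cells can be selected. WPRE enhances transcript expression, and the ΔU3 3' LTR makes the integrated provirus self-inactivating.

The plasmid does not encode Cas9, so it must be paired with a separate Cas9 vector or used in cells that already express Cas9. It belongs to a human kinome guide collection produced alongside work on optimised sgRNA design, and it is intended for Cas9-mediated disruption of MTOR.
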