Features (pLannotate 1.2.2; 29 found; start..end, strand, type, name):
     14..80      +  CDS            small t antigen (fragment): SV40 (simian virus 40) small t antigen
    106..317     +  promoter       EF-1α core promoter: core promoter for human elongation factor EF-1α
    318..1256    +  intron         EF-1α intron A: intron upstream of the start codon of human EF-1α
   1278..1877    +  CDS            PuroR (fragment): puromycin N-acetyltransferase; pac from Streptomyces; confers resistance to puromycin
   1893..2481    +  misc_feature   WPRE: woodchuck hepatitis virus posttranscriptional regulatory element
   2532..2551    +  misc_feature   cPPT/CTS (fragment): central polypurine tract and central termination sequence of HIV-1
   2553..2786    +  LTR            3' LTR (ΔU3): self-inactivating 3' long terminal repeat (LTR) from HIV-1
   2864..2985    +  polyA_signal   SV40 poly(A) signal: SV40 polyadenylation signal
   3025..3160    +  rep_origin     SV40 ori: SV40 origin of replication
   3181..3199    -  promoter       T7 promoter: promoter for bacteriophage T7 RNA polymerase
   3207..3362    +  CDS            lacZα (fragment): LacZα fragment of β-galactosidase; lacZ fragment
   3367..3795    +  rep_origin     f1 ori (sequence partly withheld): f1 bacteriophage origin of replication; arrow indicates direction of (+) strand synthesis
   3848..3952    +  promoter       AmpR promoter: bla
   3953..4813    +  CDS            AmpR: β-lactamase; bla; confers resistance to ampicillin, carbenicillin, and related antibiotics
   4984..5572    +  rep_origin     ori: high-copy-number ColE1/pMB1/pBR322/pUC origin of replication
   5755..5847    +  CDS            lacI (fragment): lac repressor; lacI; The lac repressor binds to the lac operator to inhibit transcription in E. coli. This inhibition can be relieved by adding lactose or isopropyl-β-D-thiogalactopyranoside (IPTG).
   5860..5881    +  protein_bind   CAP binding site: CAP binding activates transcription in the presence of cAMP. E. coli catabolite activator protein
   5896..5926    +  promoter       lac promoter: promoter for the E. coli lac operon
   5934..5950    +  protein_bind   lac operator: The lac repressor binds to the lac operator to inhibit transcription in E. coli. This inhibition can be relieved by adding lactose or isopropyl-β-D-thiogalactopyranoside (IPTG). lac repressor encoded by lacI
   5995..6013    +  promoter       T3 promoter: promoter for bacteriophage T3 RNA polymerase
   6041..6267    +  promoter       RSV promoter: Rous sarcoma virus enhancer/promoter
   6268..6448    +  LTR            5' LTR (truncated): truncated 5' long terminal repeat (LTR) from HIV-1
   6495..6620    +  misc_feature   HIV-1 Ψ: packaging signal of human immunodeficiency virus type 1
   6604..6967    +  CDS            HIV-1 gag (fragment): gag protein from human immunodeficiency virus 1; gag
   7113..7346    +  misc_feature   RRE: The Rev response element (RRE) of HIV-1 allows for Rev-dependent mRNA export from the nucleus to the cytoplasm.
   7723..7749    +  CDS            Rev (fragment): human immunodeficiency virus 1 (HIV-1) Rev protein; rev; enhances nuclear export of unspliced and incompletely spliced viral mRNAs
   7753..7993    +  promoter       U6 promoter: RNA polymerase III promoter for human U6 snRNA
   8023..8098    +  misc_RNA       gRNA scaffold: guide RNA scaffold for the Streptococcus pyogenes CRISPR/Cas9 system
   8154..8271    +  misc_feature   cPPT/CTS: central polypurine tract and central termination sequence of HIV-1
>Addgene plasmid #76782 | MTOR gRNA (BRDN0001145082) | addgene full sequence | sequence record 186496 | Addgene Assembled Sequence
CCCGGGTGCAAAGATGGATAAAGTTTTAAACAGAGAGGAATCTTTGCAGCTAATGGACCTTCTAGGTCTT
GAAAGGAGTGGGAATTGGCTCCGGTGCCCGTCAGTGGGCAGAGCGCACATCGCCCACAGTCCCCGAGAAG
TTGGGGGGAGGGGTCGGCAATTGATCCGGTGCCTAGAGAAGGTGGCGCGGGGTAAACTGGGAAAGTGATG
TCGTGTACTGGCTCCGCCTTTTTCCCGAGGGTGGGGGAGAACCGTATATAAGTGCAGTAGTCGCCGTGAA
CGTTCTTTTTCGCAACGGGTTTGCCGCCAGAACACAGGTAAGTGCCGTGTGTGGTTCCCGCGGGCCTGGC
CTCTTTACGGGTTATGGCCCTTGCGTGCCTTGAATTACTTCCACCTGGCTGCAGTACGTGATTCTTGATC
CCGAGCTTCGGGTTGGAAGTGGGTGGGAGAGTTCGAGGCCTTGCGCTTAAGGAGCCCCTTCGCCTCGTGC
TTGAGTTGAGGCCTGGCCTGGGCGCTGGGGCCGCCGCGTGCGAATCTGGTGGCACCTTCGCGCCTGTCTC
GCTGCTTTCGATAAGTCTCTAGCCATTTAAAATTTTTGATGACCTGCTGCGACGCTTTTTTTCTGGCAAG
ATAGTCTTGTAAATGCGGGCCAAGATCTGCACACTGGTATTTCGGTTTTTGGGGCCGCGGGCGGCGACGG
GGCCCGTGCGTCCCAGCGCACATGTTCGGCGAGGCGGGGCCTGCGAGCGCGGCCACCGAGAATCGGACGG
GGGTAGTCTCAAGCTGGCCGGCCTGCTCTGGTGCCTGGCCTCGCGCCGCCGTGTATCGCCCCGCCCTGGG
CGGCAAGGCTGGCCCGGTCGGCACCAGTTGCGTGAGCGGAAAGATGGCCGCTTCCCGGCCCTGCTGCAGG
GAGCTCAAAATGGAGGACGCGGCGCTCGGGAGAGCGGGCGGGTGAGTCACCCACACAAAGGAAAAGGGCC
TTTCCGTCCTCAGCCGTCGCTTCATGTGACTCCACGGAGTACCGGGCGCCGTCCAGGCACCTCGATTAGT
TCTCGAGCTTTTGGAGTACGTCGTCTTTAGGTTGGGGGGAGGGGTTTTATGCGATGGAGTTTCCCCACAC
TGAGTGGGTGGAGACTGAAGTTAGGCCAGCTTGGCACTTGATGTAATTCTCCTTGGAATTTGCCCTTTTT
GAGTTTGGATCTTGGTTCATTCTCAAGCCTCAGACAGTGGTTCAAAGTTTTTTTCTTCCATTTCAGGTGT
CGTGACGTACGGCCACCATGACCGAGTACAAGCCCACGGTGCGCCTCGCCACCCGCGACGACGTCCCCAG
GGCCGTACGCACCCTCGCCGCCGCGTTCGCCGACTACCCCGCCACGCGCCACACCGTCGATCCGGACCGC
CACATCGAGCGGGTCACCGAGCTGCAAGAACTCTTCCTCACGCGCGTCGGGCTCGACATCGGCAAGGTGT
GGGTCGCGGACGACGGCGCCGCCGTGGCGGTCTGGACCACGCCGGAGAGCGTCGAAGCGGGGGCGGTGTT
CGCCGAGATCGGCCCGCGCATGGCCGAGTTGAGCGGTTCCCGGCTGGCCGCGCAGCAACAGATGGAAGGC
CTCCTGGCGCCGCACCGGCCCAAGGAGCCCGCGTGGTTCCTGGCCACCGTCGGAGTCTCGCCCGACCACC
AGGGCAAGGGTCTGGGCAGCGCCGTCGTGCTCCCCGGAGTGGAGGCGGCCGAGCGCGCCGGGGTGCCCGC
CTTCCTGGAGACCTCCGCGCCCCGCAACCTCCCCTTCTACGAGCGGCTCGGCTTCACCGTCACCGCCGAC
GTCGAGGTGCCCGAAGGACCGCGCACCTGGTGCATGACCCGCAAGCCCGGTGCCTGAACGCGTTAAGTCG
ACAATCAACCTCTGGATTACAAAATTTGTGAAAGATTGACTGGTATTCTTAACTATGTTGCTCCTTTTAC
GCTATGTGGATACGCTGCTTTAATGCCTTTGTATCATGCTATTGCTTCCCGTATGGCTTTCATTTTCTCC
TCCTTGTATAAATCCTGGTTGCTGTCTCTTTATGAGGAGTTGTGGCCCGTTGTCAGGCAACGTGGCGTGG
TGTGCACTGTGTTTGCTGACGCAACCCCCACTGGTTGGGGCATTGCCACCACCTGTCAGCTCCTTTCCGG
GACTTTCGCTTTCCCCCTCCCTATTGCCACGGCGGAACTCATCGCCGCCTGCCTTGCCCGCTGCTGGACA
GGGGCTCGGCTGTTGGGCACTGACAATTCCGTGGTGTTGTCGGGGAAATCATCGTCCTTTCCTTGGCTGC
TCGCCTGTGTTGCCACCTGGATTCTGCGCGGGACGTCCTTCTGCTACGTCCCTTCGGCCCTCAATCCAGC
GGACCTTCCTTCCCGCGGCCTGCTGCCGGCTCTGCGGCCTCTTCCGCGTCTTCGCCTTCGCCCTCAGACG
AGTCGGATCTCCCTTTGGGCCGCCTCCCCGCGTCGACTTTAAGACCAATGACTTACAAGGCAGCTGTAGA
TCTTAGCCACTTTTTAAAAGAAAAGGGGGGACTGGAAGGGCTAATTCACTCCCAACGAAGACAAGATCTG
CTTTTTGCTTGTACTGGGTCTCTCTGGTTAGACCAGATCTGAGCCTGGGAGCTCTCTGGCTAACTAGGGA
ACCCACTGCTTAAGCCTCAATAAAGCTTGCCTTGAGTGCTTCAAGTAGTGTGTGCCCGTCTGTTGTGTGA
CTCTGGTAACTAGAGATCCCTCAGACCCTTTTAGTCAGTGTGGAAAATCTCTAGCAGTACGTATAGTAGT
TCATGTCATCTTATTATTCAGTATTTATAACTTGCAAAGAAATGAATATCAGAGAGTGAGAGGAACTTGT
TTATTGCAGCTTATAATGGTTACAAATAAAGCAATAGCATCACAAATTTCACAAATAAAGCATTTTTTTC
ACTGCATTCTAGTTGTGGTTTGTCCAAACTCATCAATGTATCTTATCATGTCTGGCTCTAGCTATCCCGC
CCCTAACTCCGCCCATCCCGCCCCTAACTCCGCCCAGTTCCGCCCATTCTCCGCCCCATGGCTGACTAAT
TTTTTTTATTTATGCAGAGGCCGAGGCCGCCTCGGCCTCTGAGCTATTCCAGAAGTAGTGAGGAGGCTTT
TTTGGAGGCCTAGGGACGTACCCAATTCGCCCTATAGTGAGTCGTATTACGCGCGCTCACTGGCCGTCGT
TTTACAACGTCGTGACTGGGAAAACCCTGGCGTTACCCAACTTAATCGCCTTGCAGCACATCCCCCTTTC
GCCAGCTGGCGTAATAGCGAAGAGGCCCGCACCGATCGCCCTTCCCAACAGTTGCGCAGCCTGAATGGCG
AATGGG
[124 nt withheld, positions 3367-3490]
C
[91 nt withheld, positions 3492-3582]
A
[49 nt withheld, positions 3584-3632]
CCTTTGACGTTGGAGTCCACGTTCTTT
[37 nt withheld, positions 3660-3696]
ACCCTATCTCGGTCTATTCTTTTGATTTATAAGGGATTTTGCCGATTTCGGCCTATTGGTTAAAAAATGA
GCTGATTTAACAAAAATTTAACGCGAATTTTAACAAAATATTAACGCTTACAATTTAGGTGGCACTTTTC
GGGGAAATGTGCGCGGAACCCCTATTTGTTTATTTTTCTAAATACATTCAAATATGTATCCGCTCATGAG
ACAATAACCCTGATAAATGCTTCAATAATATTGAAAAAGGAAGAGTATGAGTATTCAACATTTCCGTGTC
GCCCTTATTCCCTTTTTTGCGGCATTTTGCCTTCCTGTTTTTGCTCACCCAGAAACGCTGGTGAAAGTAA
AAGATGCTGAAGATCAGTTGGGTGCACGAGTGGGTTACATCGAACTGGATCTCAACAGCGGTAAGATCCT
TGAGAGTTTTCGCCCCGAAGAACGTTTTCCAATGATGAGCACTTTTAAAGTTCTGCTATGTGGCGCGGTA
TTATCCCGTATTGACGCCGGGCAAGAGCAACTCGGTCGCCGCATACACTATTCTCAGAATGACTTGGTTG
AGTACTCACCAGTCACAGAAAAGCATCTTACGGATGGCATGACAGTAAGAGAATTATGCAGTGCTGCCAT
AACCATGAGTGATAACACTGCGGCCAACTTACTTCTGACAACGATCGGAGGACCGAAGGAGCTAACCGCT
TTTTTGCACAACATGGGGGATCATGTAACTCGCCTTGATCGTTGGGAACCGGAGCTGAATGAAGCCATAC
CAAACGACGAGCGTGACACCACGATGCCTGTAGCAATGGCAACAACGTTGCGCAAACTATTAACTGGCGA
ACTACTTACTCTAGCTTCCCGGCAACAATTAATAGACTGGATGGAGGCGGATAAAGTTGCAGGACCACTT
CTGCGCTCGGCCCTTCCGGCTGGCTGGTTTATTGCTGATAAATCTGGAGCCGGTGAGCGTGGGTCTCGCG
GTATCATTGCAGCACTGGGGCCAGATGGTAAGCCCTCCCGTATCGTAGTTATCTACACGACGGGGAGTCA
GGCAACTATGGATGAACGAAATAGACAGATCGCTGAGATAGGTGCCTCACTGATTAAGCATTGGTAACTG
TCAGACCAAGTTTACTCATATATACTTTAGATTGATTTAAAACTTCATTTTTAATTTAAAAGGATCTAGG
TGAAGATCCTTTTTGATAATCTCATGACCAAAATCCCTTAACGTGAGTTTTCGTTCCACTGAGCGTCAGA
CCCCGTAGAAAAGATCAAAGGATCTTCTTGAGATCCTTTTTTTCTGCGCGTAATCTGCTGCTTGCAAACA
AAAAAACCACCGCTACCAGCGGTGGTTTGTTTGCCGGATCAAGAGCTACCAACTCTTTTTCCGAAGGTAA
CTGGCTTCAGCAGAGCGCAGATACCAAATACTGTTCTTCTAGTGTAGCCGTAGTTAGGCCACCACTTCAA
GAACTCTGTAGCACCGCCTACATACCTCGCTCTGCTAATCCTGTTACCAGTGGCTGCTGCCAGTGGCGAT
AAGTCGTGTCTTACCGGGTTGGACTCAAGACGATAGTTACCGGATAAGGCGCAGCGGTCGGGCTGAACGG
GGGGTTCGTGCACACAGCCCAGCTTGGAGCGAACGACCTACACCGAACTGAGATACCTACAGCGTGAGCT
ATGAGAAAGCGCCACGCTTCCCGAAGGGAGAAAGGCGGACAGGTATCCGGTAAGCGGCAGGGTCGGAACA
GGAGAGCGCACGAGGGAGCTTCCAGGGGGAAACGCCTGGTATCTTTATAGTCCTGTCGGGTTTCGCCACC
TCTGACTTGAGCGTCGATTTTTGTGATGCTCGTCAGGGGGGCGGAGCCTATGGAAAAACGCCAGCAACGC
GGCCTTTTTACGGTTCCTGGCCTTTTGCTGGCCTTTTGCTCACATGTTCTTTCCTGCGTTATCCCCTGAT
TCTGTGGATAACCGTATTACCGCCTTTGAGTGAGCTGATACCGCTCGCCGCAGCCGAACGACCGAGCGCA
GCGAGTCAGTGAGCGAGGAAGCGGAAGAGCGCCCAATACGCAAACCGCCTCTCCCCGCGCGTTGGCCGAT
TCATTAATGCAGCTGGCACGACAGGTTTCCCGACTGGAAAGCGGGCAGTGAGCGCAACGCAATTAATGTG
AGTTAGCTCACTCATTAGGCACCCCAGGCTTTACACTTTATGCTTCCGGCTCGTATGTTGTGTGGAATTG
TGAGCGGATAACAATTTCACACAGGAAACAGCTATGACCATGATTACGCCAAGCGCGCAATTAACCCTCA
CTAAAGGGAACAAAAGCTGGAGCTGCAAGCTTAATGTAGTCTTATGCAATACTCTTGTAGTCTTGCAACA
TGGTAACGATGAGTTAGCAACATGCCTTACAAGGAGAGAAAAAGCACCGTGCATGCCGATTGGTGGAAGT
AAGGTGGTACGATCGTGCCTTATTAGGAAGGCAACAGACGGGTCTGACATGGATTGGACGAACCACTGAA
TTGCCGCATTGCAGAGATATTGTATTTAAGTGCCTAGCTCGATACATAAACGGGTCTCTCTGGTTAGACC
AGATCTGAGCCTGGGAGCTCTCTGGCTAACTAGGGAACCCACTGCTTAAGCCTCAATAAAGCTTGCCTTG
AGTGCTTCAAGTAGTGTGTGCCCGTCTGTTGTGTGACTCTGGTAACTAGAGATCCCTCAGACCCTTTTAG
TCAGTGTGGAAAATCTCTAGCAGTGGCGCCCGAACAGGGACTTGAAAGCGAAAGGGAAACCAGAGGAGCT
CTCTCGACGCAGGACTCGGCTTGCTGAAGCGCGCACGGCAAGAGGCGAGGGGCGGCGACTGGTGAGTACG
CCAAAAATTTTGACTAGCGGAGGCTAGAAGGAGAGAGATGGGTGCGAGAGCGTCAGTATTAAGCGGGGGA
GAATTAGATCGCGATGGGAAAAAATTCGGTTAAGGCCAGGGGGAAAGAAAAAATATAAATTAAAACATAT
AGTATGGGCAAGCAGGGAGCTAGAACGATTCGCAGTTAATCCTGGCCTGTTAGAAACATCAGAAGGCTGT
AGACAAATACTGGGACAGCTACAACCATCCCTTCAGACAGGATCAGAAGAACTTAGATCATTATATAATA
CAGTAGCAACCCTCTATTGTGTGCATCAAAGGATAGAGATAAAAGACACCAAGGAAGCTTTAGACAAGAT
AGAGGAAGAGCAAAACAAAAGTAAGACCACCGCACAGCAAGCGGCCGCTGATCTTCAGACCTGGAGGAGG
AGATATGAGGGACAATTGGAGAAGTGAATTATATAAATATAAAGTAGTAAAAATTGAACCATTAGGAGTA
GCACCCACCAAGGCAAAGAGAAGAGTGGTGCAGAGAGAAAAAAGAGCAGTGGGAATAGGAGCTTTGTTCC
TTGGGTTCTTGGGAGCAGCAGGAAGCACTATGGGCGCAGCGTCAATGACGCTGACGGTACAGGCCAGACA
ATTATTGTCTGGTATAGTGCAGCAGCAGAACAATTTGCTGAGGGCTATTGAGGCGCAACAGCATCTGTTG
CAACTCACAGTCTGGGGCATCAAGCAGCTCCAGGCAAGAATCCTGGCTGTGGAAAGATACCTAAAGGATC
AACAGCTCCTGGGGATTTGGGGTTGCTCTGGAAAACTCATTTGCACCACTGCTGTGCCTTGGAATGCTAG
TTGGAGTAATAAATCTCTGGAACAGATTTGGAATCACACGACCTGGATGGAGTGGGACAGAGAAATTAAC
AATTACACAAGCTTAATACACTCCTTAATTGAAGAATCGCAAAACCAGCAAGAAAAGAATGAACAAGAAT
TATTGGAATTAGATAAATGGGCAAGTTTGTGGAATTGGTTTAACATAACAAATTGGCTGTGGTATATAAA
ATTATTCATAATGATAGTAGGAGGCTTGGTAGGTTTAAGAATAGTTTTTGCTGTACTTTCTATAGTGAAT
AGAGTTAGGCAGGGATATTCACCATTATCGTTTCAGACCCACCTCCCAACCCCGAGGGGACCCAGAGAGG
GCCTATTTCCCATGATTCCTTCATATTTGCATATACGATACAAGGCTGTTAGAGAGATAATTAGAATTAA
TTTGACTGTAAACACAAAGATATTAGTACAAAATACGTGACGTAGAAAGTAATAATTTCTTGGGTAGTTT
GCAGTTTTAAAATTATGTTTTAAAATGGACTATCATATGCTTACCGTAACTTGAAAGTATTTCGATTTCT
TGGCTTTATATATCTTGTGGAAAGGACGAAACACCGGGTGATGGCCTGGACAACCAGTTTTAGAGCTAGA
AATAGCAAGTTAAAATAAGGCTAGTCCGTTATCAACTTGAAAAAGTGGCACCGAGTCGGTGCTTTTTTAA
GCTTGGCGTAACTAGATCTTGAGACAAATGGCAGTATTCATCCACAATTTTAAAAGAAAAGGGGGGATTG
GGGGGTACAGTGCAGGGGAAAGAATAGTAGACATAATAGCAACAGACATACAAACTAAAGAATTACAAAA
ACAAATTACAAAAATTCAAAATTTTCGGGTTTATTACAGGGACAGCAGAGATCCACTTTGGCGCCGGCTC
GAGGGGG
