>Addgene plasmid #76782 | MTOR gRNA (BRDN0001145082) | depositor partial sequence | sequence record 144242 | Target Sequence
GGTGATGGCCTGGACAACCA
