>Addgene plasmid #76782 | MTOR gRNA (BRDN0001145082) | addgene partial sequence | sequence record 186495 | hU6-F
CGTAGAAAGTAATAATTTCTTGGGTAGTTTGCAGTTTTAAAATTATGTTTTAAAATGGACTATCATATGC
TTACCGTAACTTGAAAGTATTTCGATTTCTTGGCTTTATATATCTTGTGGAAAGGACGAAACACCGGGTG
ATGGCCTGGACAACCAGTTTTAGAGCTAGAAATAGCAAGTTAAAATAAGGCTAGTCCGTTATCAACTTGA
AAAAGTGGCACCGAGTCGGTGCTTTTTTAAGCTTGGCGTAACTAGATCTTGAGACAAATGGCAGTATTCA
TCCACAATTTTAAAAGAAAAGGGGGGATTGGGGGGTACAGTGCAGGGGAAAGAATAGTAGACATAATAGC
AACAGACATACAAACTAAAGAATTACAAAAACAAATTACAAAAATTCAAAATTTTCGGGTTTATTACAGG
GACAGCAGAGATCCACTTTGGCGCCGGCTCGAGGGGGCCCGGGTGCAAAGATGGATAAAGTTTTAAACAG
AGAGGAATCTTTGCAGCTAATGGACCTTCTAGGTCTTGAAAGGAGTGGGAATTGGCTCCGGTGCCCGTCA
GTGGGCAGAG
